Addgene plasmid #136385: pJ414 - DANCER-1
Purpose: Expresses DANCER-1 dynamic protein
Depositing lab: Roberto Chica. Depositing organization: University of Ottawa. Publication: Rational design of proteins that exchange on functional timescales. Davey JA, Damry AM, Goto NK, Chica RA. Nat Chem Biol. 2017 Dec;13(12):1280-1285. doi: 10.1038/nchembio.2503. Epub 2017 Oct 23. PubMed 29058725.
Backbone
  Vector backbone: pJ414
  Backbone manufacturer: ATUM (formally DNA 2.0)
  Backbone size w/o insert (bp): 6200
  Vector type: Bacterial Expression
Growth in bacteria
  Bacterial resistance: Ampicillin, 100 μg/mL
  Growth temperature: 37°C
  Growth strain: DH5alpha
  Copy number: High Copy
Gene/Insert
  Gene/Insert name: DANCER-1 (alt name: Streptococcal protein G, domain B1 mutant)
  Species: Streptococcal bacteria
  Insert size (bp): 168
  Mutation: Mutation from GB1 WT: Y3F-L5A-L7I-A34F-V39L-V54I
  Promoter: T7 promoter
  Tag / fusion protein: 6x-His tag (N-term of insert)
  Cloning method: Unknown
  Sequencing primers: 5′ NdeI restriction site; 3′ XhoI restriction site
Resource information
  A portion of this plasmid was derived from a plasmid made by: ATUM (Formally DNA 2.0)
Terms and licenses: Academic/Nonprofit Terms; Industry Terms: Not Available to Industry
How to cite: pJ414 - DANCER-1 was a gift from Roberto Chica (Addgene plasmid # 136385 ; http://n2t.net/addgene:136385 ; RRID:Addgene_136385)
