[The description below was written by a language model from this plasmid's Addgene catalogue record and pLannotate feature annotations shown in this document.]
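Description:
pJ414 - DANCER-1 is a bacterial expression plasmid built on the commercial pJ414 backbone, carrying a small engineered variant of the B1 domain of streptococcal protein G (GB1). It replicates in E. coli from a high-copy ColE1/pUC-type origin and is selected with ampicillin through a β-lactamase (AmpR) gene driven by its own promoter. The catalogue lists a backbone size of about 6.2 kb, whereas the full sequencing record behind the feature table is only about 4.2 kb, so the stated backbone size does not match the sequenced plasmid.

The insert, roughly 168 bp, encodes DANCER-1, which differs from wild-type GB1 by six substitutions (Y3F, L5A, L7I, A34F, V39L and V54I) and is described as a dynamic protein, one of a set of designs intended to undergo conformational exchange. It is annotated as a fragment of the spg gene and, according to the catalogue, carries an N-terminal 6x-His tag for affinity purification; the tag is not annotated as a separate feature. NdeI and XhoI sites are recorded at the 5′ and 3′ ends of the insert. Expression is driven by a T7 promoter immediately followed by a lac operator and closed by a T7 terminator, and the plasmid carries its own lacI gene. This arrangement keeps transcription repressed until IPTG or lactose is added, and it requires a host that supplies T7 RNA polymerase. Fragments of rrnB terminators flank the cassette and presumably insulate it from read-through transcription, while the short lacZα and KanR hits appear to be non-functional remnants. The construct is suited to inducible overproduction and purification of DANCER-1 for biophysical or structural study.
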