Features (pLannotate 1.2.2; 14 found; start..end, strand, type, name):
      1..589     +  rep_origin     ori: high-copy-number ColE1/pMB1/pBR322/pUC origin of replication
    814..831     +  terminator     rrnB T2 terminator (fragment): transcription terminator T2 from the E. coli rrnB gene
    856..875     -  CDS            lacZα (fragment): LacZα fragment of β-galactosidase; lacZ fragment
   1338..1356    +  promoter       T7 promoter: promoter for bacteriophage T7 RNA polymerase
   1357..1381    +  protein_bind   lac operator: The lac repressor binds to the lac operator to inhibit transcription in E. coli. This inhibition can be relieved by adding lactose or isopropyl-β-D-thiogalactopyranoside (IPTG). lac repressor encoded by lacI
   1451..1615    +  CDS            spg (fragment): SPG1_STRSG - Experimental evidence at protein level: Swiss-Prot protein existence level 1. Binds to the constant Fc region of IgG with high affinity. From Streptococcus sp. group G.
   1629..1676    +  terminator     T7 terminator: transcription terminator for bacteriophage T7 RNA polymerase
   1736..1776    -  terminator     rrnB T1 terminator (fragment): transcription terminator T1 from the E. coli rrnB gene
   1778..1893    -  ncRNA          5S rRNA: Accession: RF00001 - 5S ribosomal RNA
   1924..1948    +  CDS            KanR (fragment): aminoglycoside phosphotransferase; aph(3')-Ia; confers resistance to kanamycin
   1978..2074    +  promoter       AmpR promoter (fragment): bla
   2077..2937    +  CDS            AmpR: β-lactamase; bla; confers resistance to ampicillin, carbenicillin, and related antibiotics
   2946..3019    +  promoter       lacI promoter (fragment): lacI
   3020..4099    +  CDS            lacI: LACI_ECOLI - Experimental evidence at protein level: Swiss-Prot protein existence level 1. Repressor of the lactose operon. Binds allolactose as an inducer. From Escherichia coli (strain K12).
>Addgene plasmid #136385 | pJ414 - DANCER-1 | addgene full sequence | sequence record 315212 | Addgene NGS Result
TTGAGATCCTTTTTTTCTGCGCGTAATCTGCTGCTTGCAAACAAAAAAACCACCGCTACCAGCGGTGGTT
TGTTTGCCGGATCAAGAGCTACCAACTCTTTTTCCGAAGGTAACTGGCTTCAGCAGAGCGCAGATACCAA
ATACTGTTCTTCTAGTGTAGCCGTAGTTAGCCCACCACTTCAAGAACTCTGTAGCACCGCCTACATACCT
CGCTCTGCTAATCCTGTTACCAGTGGCTGCTGCCAGTGGCGATAAGTCGTGTCTTACCGGGTTGGACTCA
AGACGATAGTTACCGGATAAGGCGCAGCGGTCGGGCTGAACGGGGGGTTCGTGCACACAGCCCAGCTTGG
AGCGAACGACCTACACCGAACTGAGATACCTACAGCGTGAGCTATGAGAAAGCGCCACGCTTCCCGAAGG
GAGAAAGGCGGACAGGTATCCGGTAAGCGGCAGGGTCGGAACAGGAGAGCGCACGAGGGAGCTTCCAGGG
GGAAACGCCTGGTATCTTTATAGTCCTGTCGGGTTTCGCCACCTCTGACTTGAGCGTCGATTTTTGTGAT
GCTCGTCAGGGGGGCGGAGCCTATGGAAAAACGCCAGCAACGCGGCCTTTTTACGGTTCCTGGCCTTTTG
CTGGCCTTTTGCTCACATGTTCTTTCCTGCGTTATCCCCTGATTCTGTGGATAACCGTATTACCGCCTTT
GAGTGAGCTGATACCGCTCGCCGCAGCCGAACGACCGAGCGCAGCGAGTCAGTGAGCGAGGAAGCGGAAG
GCGAGAGTAGGGAACTGCCAGGCATCAAACTAAGCAGAAGGCCCCTGACGGATGGCCTTTTTGCGTTTCT
ACAAACTCTTTCTGTGTTGTAAAACGACGGCCAGTCTTAAGCTCGGGCCCCCTGGGCGGTTCTGATAACG
AGTAATCGTTAATCCGCAAATAACGTAAAAACCCGCTTCGGCGGGTTTTTTTATGGGGGGAGTTTAGGGA
AAGAGCATTTGTCAGAATATTTAAGGGCGCCTGTCACTTTGCTTGATATATGAGAATTATTTAACCTTAT
AAATGAGAAAAAAGCAACGCACTTTAAATAAGATACGTTGCTTTTTCGATTGATGAACACCTATAATTAA
ACTATTCATCTATTATTTATGATTTTTTGTATATACAATATTTCTAGTTTGTTAAAGAGAATTAAGAAAA
TAAATCTCGAAAATAATAAAGGGAAAATCAGTTTTTGATATCAAAATTATACATGTCAACGATAATACAA
AATATAATACAAACTATAAGATGTTATCAGTATTTATTATCATTTAGAATAAATTTTGTGTCGCCCTTCC
GCGAAATTAATACGACTCACTATAGGGGAATTGTGAGCGGATAACAATTCCCCTCTAGAAATAATTTTGT
TTAACTTTTAGGAGGTAAAACATATGCACCACCATCACCACCATGGCATGACCTTTAAGGCGATCATCAA
CGGTAAAACCCTGAAGGGTGAAACCACTACCGAGGCCGTGGACGCTGCGACGGCAGAAAAAGTTTTCAAG
CAGTACTTCAACGATAATGGCCTGGATGGTGAGTGGACGTATGACGACGCGACCAAAACGTTTACCATTA
CGGAGTAACTCGAGCCCCCTAGCATAACCCCTTGGGGCCTCTAAACGGGTCTTGAGGGGTTTTTTGCCCC
TGAGACGCGTCAATCGAGTTCGTACCTAAGGGCGACACCCCATAATTAGCCCGGGCGAAAGGCCCAGTCT
TTCGACTGAGCCTTTCGTTTTATTTGATGCCTGGCAGTTCCCTACTCTCGCATGGGGAGTCCCCACACTA
CCATCGGCGCTACGGCGTTTCACTTCTGAGTTCGGCATGGGGTCAGGTGGGACCACCGCGCTACTGCCGC
CAGGCAAACAAGGGGTGTTATGAGCCATATTCAGGTATAAATGGGCTCGCGATAATGTTCAGAATTGGTT
AATTGGTTGTAACACTGACCCCTATTTGTTTATTTTTCTAAATACATTCAAATATGTATCCGCTCATGAG
ACAATAACCCTGATAAATGCTTCAATAATATTGAAAAAGGAAGAATATGAGTATTCAACATTTCCGTGTC
GCCCTTATTCCCTTTTTTGCGGCATTTTGCCTTCCTGTTTTTGCTCACCCAGAAACGCTGGTGAAAGTAA
AAGATGCTGAAGATCAGTTGGGTGCACGAGTGGGTTACATCGAACTGGATCTCAACAGCGGTAAGATCCT
TGAGAGTTTTCGCCCCGAAGAACGTTTTCCAATGATGAGCACTTTTAAAGTTCTGCTATGTGGCGCGGTA
TTATCCCGTATTGACGCCGGGCAAGAGCAACTCGGTCGCCGCATACACTATTCTCAGAATGACTTGGTTG
AGTACTCACCAGTCACAGAAAAGCATCTTACGGATGGCATGACAGTAAGAGAATTATGCAGTGCTGCCAT
AACCATGAGTGATAACACTGCGGCCAACTTACTTCTGACAACGATCGGAGGACCGAAGGAGCTAACCGCT
TTTTTGCACAACATGGGGGATCATGTAACTCGCCTTGATCGTTGGGAACCGGAGCTGAATGAAGCCATAC
CAAACGACGAGCGTGACACCACGATGCCTGTAGCGATGGCAACAACGTTGCGCAAACTATTAACTGGCGA
ACTACTTACTCTAGCTTCCCGGCAACAATTAATAGACTGGATGGAGGCGGATAAAGTTGCAGGACCACTT
CTGCGCTCGGCCCTTCCGGCTGGCTGGTTTATTGCTGATAAATCCGGAGCCGGTGAGCGTGGTTCTCGCG
GTATCATCGCAGCGCTGGGGCCAGATGGTAAGCCCTCCCGTATCGTAGTTATCTACACGACGGGGAGTCA
GGCAACTATGGATGAACGAAATAGACAGATCGCTGAGATAGGTGCCTCACTGATTAAGCATTGGTAAGCG
GCGCGCCATCGAATGGCGCAAAACCTTTCGCGGTATGGCATGATAGCGCCCGGAAGAGAGTCAATTCAGG
GTGGTGAATATGAAACCAGTAACGTTATACGATGTCGCAGAGTATGCCGGTGTCTCTTATCAGACCGTTT
CCCGCGTGGTGAACCAGGCCAGCCACGTTTCTGCGAAAACGCGGGAAAAAGTGGAAGCGGCGATGGCGGA
GCTGAATTACATTCCCAACCGCGTGGCACAACAACTGGCGGGCAAACAGTCGTTGCTGATTGGCGTTGCC
ACCTCCAGTCTGGCCCTGCACGCGCCGTCGCAAATTGTCGCGGCGATTAAATCTCGCGCCGATCAACTGG
GTGCCAGCGTGGTGGTGTCGATGGTAGAACGAAGCGGCGTCGAAGCCTGTAAAGCGGCGGTGCACAATCT
TCTCGCGCAACGCGTCAGTGGGCTGATCATTAACTATCCGCTGGATGACCAGGATGCCATTGCTGTGGAA
GCTGCCTGCACTAATGTTCCGGCGTTATTTCTTGATGTCTCTGACCAGACACCCATCAACAGTATTATTT
TCTCCCATGAGGACGGTACGCGACTGGGCGTGGAGCATCTGGTCGCATTGGGTCACCAGCAAATCGCGCT
GTTAGCGGGCCCATTAAGTTCTGTCTCGGCGCGTCTGCGTCTGGCTGGCTGGCATAAATATCTCACTCGC
AATCAAATTCAGCCGATAGCGGAACGGGAAGGCGACTGGAGTGCCATGTCCGGTTTTCAACAAACCATGC
AAATGCTGAATGAGGGCATCGTTCCCACTGCGATGCTGGTTGCCAACGATCAGATGGCGCTGGGCGCAAT
GCGCGCCATTACCGAGTCCGGGCTGCGCGTTGGTGCGGATATCTCGGTAGTGGGATACGACGATACCGAA
GATAGCTCATGTTATATCCCGCCGTTAACCACCATCAAACAGGATTTTCGCCTGCTGGGGCAAACCAGCG
TGGACCGCTTGCTGCAACTCTCTCAGGGCCAGGCGGTGAAGGGCAATCAGCTGTTGCCAGTCTCACTGGT
GAAAAGAAAAACCACCCTGGCGCCCAATACGCAAACCGCCTCTCCCCGCGCGTTGGCCGATTCATTAATG
CAGCTGGCACGACAGGTTTCCCGACTGGAAAGCGGGCAGTGACTCATGACCAAAATCCCTTAACGTGAGT
TACGCGCGCGTCGTTCCACTGAGCGTCAGACCCCGTAGAAAAGATCAAAGGATCTTC
